Addgene plasmid #183964: pSLQ10878
Purpose: CAG-hyperCas12a(nuclease active)-HA-P2A-mCherry-T2A-HygroR
Depositing lab: Stanley Qi. Publication: Multiplexed genome regulation in vivo with hyper-efficient Cas12a. Guo LY, Bian J, Davis AE, Liu P, Kempton HR, Zhang X, Chemparathy A, Gu B, Lin X, Rane DA, Xu X, Jamiolkowski RM, Hu Y, Wang S, Qi LS. Nat Cell Biol. 2022 Apr;24(4):590-600. doi: 10.1038/s41556-022-00870-7. Epub 2022 Apr 12. PubMed 35414015.
Backbone
  Vector backbone: PB
  Vector type: Mammalian Expression, CRISPR
  Selectable markers: Hygromycin ; mCherry fluorescence
Growth in bacteria
  Bacterial resistance: Ampicillin, 100 μg/mL
  Growth temperature: 37°C
  Growth strain: NEB Stable
  Copy number: Unknown
Gene/Insert
  Gene/Insert name: HyperdCas12a (alt names: LbCas12a(D156R, E292R, D235R, D350R); LbCfp1(D156R, E292R, D235R, D350R))
  Species: Synthetic
  Mutation: D156R, E292R, D235R, D350R
  Promoter: CAG
  Tag / fusion protein: HA (C terminal on insert); mCherry (C terminal on insert); Hygromycin Resistance (C terminal on insert)
  Cloning method: Gibson Cloning
  Sequencing primers: 5′ caacgtgctggttgttgtgctg; 3′ GGAAAGGACAGTGGGAGTGG
Terms and licenses: Academic/Nonprofit Terms; Industry Terms: Not Available to Industry
How to cite: pSLQ10878 was a gift from Stanley Qi (Addgene plasmid # 183964 ; http://n2t.net/addgene:183964 ; RRID:Addgene_183964)
