[The description below was written by a language model from this plasmid's Addgene catalogue record and pLannotate feature annotations shown in this document.]
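Description:
pSLQ10878 is a mammalian CRISPR expression plasmid built on a "PB" backbone, which presumably denotes a piggyBac transposon vector. However, the feature table does not annotate any transposon terminal repeats, and the underlying sequence is flagged as a partial NGS result, so transposase-mediated integration cannot be confirmed from the record. The plasmid is propagated in E. coli through a high-copy ColE1/pUC-type origin under ampicillin selection (β-lactamase with its own promoter). It also carries an f1 phage origin and cloning-vector remnants: lacZα and lacI fragments, the lac promoter and operator, and T7, T3 and SP6 promoter sites.

The payload is a single polycistronic cassette driven by the CAG promoter. Only the promoter's chimeric chicken β-actin/rabbit β-globin intron is annotated. The cassette ends in a bovine growth hormone polyadenylation signal. The first open reading frame is hyperCas12a, a Lachnospiraceae bacterium Cas12a (LbCpf1) carrying the D156R, D235R, E292R and D350R substitutions, followed by a bipartite nucleoplasmin nuclear localization signal and a 3xHA epitope tag. According to the stated purpose, P2A and T2A self-cleaving peptides then link mCherry and a hygromycin resistance gene, so one transcript yields the nuclease, a red fluorescent reporter and a selectable marker as separate proteins. The insert field names the gene "HyperdCas12a", but the purpose line says this version is nuclease active and no catalytic-site mutation is listed.

The construct lets users mark or sort expressing mammalian cells by mCherry fluorescence, or enrich them with hygromycin. A Cas12a crRNA or crRNA array must be supplied separately. The associated work concerns multiplexed genome regulation with this hyper-efficient Cas12a variant.
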