Features (pLannotate 1.2.2; 20 found; start..end, strand, type, name):
     94..682     -  rep_origin     ori: high-copy-number ColE1/pMB1/pBR322/pUC origin of replication
    853..1713    -  CDS            AmpR: β-lactamase; bla; confers resistance to ampicillin, carbenicillin, and related antibiotics
   1714..1818    -  promoter       AmpR promoter: bla
   1871..2299    -  rep_origin     f1 ori (sequence partly withheld): f1 bacteriophage origin of replication; arrow indicates direction of (+) strand synthesis
   2304..2459    -  CDS            lacZα (fragment): LacZα fragment of β-galactosidase; lacZ fragment
   2467..2485    +  promoter       T7 promoter: promoter for bacteriophage T7 RNA polymerase
   3135..4151    +  intron         chimeric intron: chimera between introns from chicken β-actin and rabbit β-globin
   4212..7895    +  CDS            LbCpf1: CRISPR-associated protein from Lachnospiraceae bacterium ND2006 (Zetsche et al., 2015)
   7902..7949    +  CDS            nucleoplasmin NLS: bipartite nuclear localization signal from nucleoplasmin
   7956..8036    +  CDS            3xHA: three tandem HA epitope tags
   8103..8810    +  CDS            mCherry: mCherry is a basic (constitutively fluorescent) red fluorescent protein published in 2004, derived from Discosoma sp.. It is reported to be a very rapidly-maturing monomer with low acid sensitivity.
   8874..9899    +  CDS            HygR: aminoglycoside phosphotransferase from E. coli; aph(4)-Ia; confers resistance to hygromycin
   9923..9941    -  promoter       SP6 promoter: promoter for bacteriophage SP6 RNA polymerase
   9967..10191   +  polyA_signal   bGH poly(A) signal: bovine growth hormone polyadenylation signal
  10520..10538   -  promoter       T3 promoter: promoter for bacteriophage T3 RNA polymerase
  10583..10599   -  protein_bind   lac operator: The lac repressor binds to the lac operator to inhibit transcription in E. coli. This inhibition can be relieved by adding lactose or isopropyl-β-D-thiogalactopyranoside (IPTG). lac repressor encoded by lacI
  10607..10637   -  promoter       lac promoter: promoter for the E. coli lac operon
  10652..10673   -  protein_bind   CAP binding site: CAP binding activates transcription in the presence of cAMP. E. coli catabolite activator protein
  10686..10778   -  CDS            lacI (fragment): lac repressor; lacI; The lac repressor binds to the lac operator to inhibit transcription in E. coli. This inhibition can be relieved by adding lactose or isopropyl-β-D-thiogalactopyranoside (IPTG).
  10780..10867   -  rep_origin     RSF ori (fragment): Plasmids containing the RSF 1030 origin of replication can be propagated in E. coli cells that contain additional plasmids with compatible origins.
>Addgene plasmid #183964 | pSLQ10878 | addgene full sequence | sequence record 363120 | Addgene Partial NGS Result
ATCCACAGAATCAGGGGATAACGCAGGAAAGAACATGTGAGCAAAAGGCCAGCAAAAGGCCAGGAACCGT
AAAAAGGCCGCGTTGCTGGCGTTTTTCCATAGGCTCCGCCCCCCTGACGAGCATCACAAAAATCGACGCT
CAAGTCAGAGGTGGCGAAACCCGACAGGACTATAAAGATACCAGGCGTTTCCCCCTGGAAGCTCCCTCGT
GCGCTCTCCTGTTCCGACCCTGCCGCTTACCGGATACCTGTCCGCCTTTCTCCCTTCGGGAAGCGTGGCG
CTTTCTCATAGCTCACGCTGTAGGTATCTCAGTTCGGTGTAGGTCGTTCGCTCCAAGCTGGGCTGTGTGC
ACGAACCCCCCGTTCAGCCCGACCGCTGCGCCTTATCCGGTAACTATCGTCTTGAGTCCAACCCGGTAAG
ACACGACTTATCGCCACTGGCAGCAGCCACTGGTAACAGGATTAGCAGAGCGAGGTATGTAGGCGGTGCT
ACAGAGTTCTTGAAGTGGTGGCCTAACTACGGCTACACTAGAAGAACAGTATTTGGTATCTGCGCTCTGC
TGAAGCCAGTTACCTTCGGAAAAAGAGTTGGTAGCTCTTGATCCGGCAAACAAACCACCGCTGGTAGCGG
TGGTTTTTTTGTTTGCAAGCAGCAGATTACGCGCAGAAAAAAAGGATCTCAAGAAGATCCTTTGATCTTT
TCTACGGGGTCTGACGCTCAGTGGAACGAAAACTCACGTTAAGGGATTTTGGTCATGAGATTATCAAAAA
GGATCTTCACCTAGATCCTTTTAAATTAAAAATGAAGTTTTAAATCAATCTAAAGTATATATGAGTAAAC
TTGGTCTGACAGTTACCAATGCTTAATCAGTGAGGCACCTATCTCAGCGATCTGTCTATTTCGTTCATCC
ATAGTTGCCTGACTCCCCGTCGTGTAGATAACTACGATACGGGAGGGCTTACCATCTGGCCCCAGTGCTG
CAATGATACCGCGAGACCCACGCTCACCGGCTCCAGATTTATCAGCAATAAACCAGCCAGCCGGAAGGGC
CGAGCGCAGAAGTGGTCCTGCAACTTTATCCGCCTCCATCCAGTCTATTAATTGTTGCCGGGAAGCTAGA
GTAAGTAGTTCGCCAGTTAATAGTTTGCGCAACGTTGTTGCCATTGCTACAGGCATCGTGGTGTCACGCT
CGTCGTTTGGTATGGCTTCATTCAGCTCCGGTTCCCAACGATCAAGGCGAGTTACATGATCCCCCATGTT
GTGCAAAAAAGCGGTTAGCTCCTTCGGTCCTCCGATCGTTGTCAGAAGTAAGTTGGCCGCAGTGTTATCA
CTCATGGTTATGGCAGCACTGCATAATTCTCTTACTGTCATGCCATCCGTAAGATGCTTTTCTGTGACTG
GTGAGTACTCAACCAAGTCATTCTGAGAATAGTGTATGCGGCGACCGAGTTGCTCTTGCCCGGCGTCAAT
ACGGGATAATACCGCGCCACATAGCAGAACTTTAAAAGTGCTCATCATTGGAAAACGTTCTTCGGGGCGA
AAACTCTCAAGGATCTTACCGCTGTTGAGATCCAGTTCGATGTAACCCACTCGTGCACCCAACTGATCTT
CAGCATCTTTTACTTTCACCAGCGTTTCTGGGTGAGCAAAAACAGGAAGGCAAAATGCCGCAAAAAAGGG
AATAAGGGCGACACGGAAATGTTGAATACTCATACTCTTCCTTTTTCAATATTATTGAAGCATTTATCAG
GGTTATTGTCTCATGAGCGGATACATATTTGAATGTATTTAGAAAAATAAACAAATAGGGGTTCCGCGCA
CATTTCCCCGAAAAGTGCCACCTAAATTGTAAGCGTTAATATTTTGTTAAAATTCGCGTTAAATTTTTGT
TAAATCAGCTCATTTTTTAACCAATAGGCCGAAATCGGCAAAATCCCTTATAAATCAAAAGAATAGACCG
AGATAGGGT
[37 nt withheld, positions 1970-2006]
AAAGAACGTGGACTCCAACGTCAAAGG
[49 nt withheld, positions 2034-2082]
T
[91 nt withheld, positions 2084-2174]
G
[124 nt withheld, positions 2176-2299]
CCCATTCGCCATTCAGGCTGCGCAACTGTTGGGAAGGGCGATCGGTGCGGGCCTCTTCGCTATTACGCCA
GCTGGCGAAAGGGGGATGTGCTGCAAGGCGATTAAGTTGGGTAACGCCAGGGTTTTCCCAGTCACGACGT
TGTAAAACGACGGCCAGTGAGCGCGCGTAATACGACTCACTATAGGGCGAATTGGGGCGCGCCATTCTAG
ATTAACCCTAGAAAGATAGTCTGCGTAAAATTGACGCATGCATTCTTGAAATATTGCTCTCTCTTTCTAA
ATAGCGCGAATCCGTCGCTGTGCATTTAGGACATCTCAGTCGCCGCTTGGAGCTCCCGTGAGGCGTGCTT
GTCAATGCGGTAAGTGTCACTGATTTTGAACTATAACGACCGCGTGAGTCAAAATGACGCATGATTATCT
TTTACGTGACTTTTAAGATTTAACTCATACGATAATTATATTGTTATTTCATGTTCTACTTACGTGATAA
CTTATTATATATATATTTTCTTGTTATAGATATCAACTAGAATGCTAGCATGGGCCCAGATCTCCATGGT
CGAGGTGAGCCCCACGTTCTGCTTCACTCTCCCCATCTCCCCCCCCTCCCCACCCCCAATTTTGTATTTA
TTTATTTTTTAATTATTTTGTGCAGCGATGGGGGCGGGGGGGGGGGGGGCGCGCGCCRGGSGGGGSGGGG
SGGGGSGRGGGGSGGGGSGGGGSGRGGSGGRGRGGKGSGGSGGCAGCCAATCAGAGCGGCGCGCTCCGAA
AGTTTCCTTTTATGGCGAGGCGGCGGCGGCGGCGGCCCTATAAAAAGCGAAGCGCGCGGCGGGCGGGAGT
CGCTGCGCGCTGCCTTCGCCCCGTGCCCCGCTCCGCCGCCGCCTCGCGCCGCCCGCCCCGGCTCTGACTG
ACCGCGTTACTCCCACAGGTGAGCGGGCGGGACGGCCCTTCTCCTCCGGGCTGTAATTAGCGCTTGGTTT
AATGACGGCTTGTTTCTTTTCTGTGGCTGCGTGAAAGCCTTGAGGGGCTCCGGGAGGGCCCTTTGTGCGG
GGGGAGCGGCTCGGGGGGTGCGTGCGTGTGTGTGTGCGTGGGGAGCGCCGCGTGCGGCTCCGCGCTGCCC
GGCGGCTGTGAGCGCTGCGGGCGCGGCGCGGGGCTTTGTGCGCTCCGCAGTGTGCGCGAGGGGAGCGCGG
CCGGGGGCGGTGCCCCGCGGTGCGGGGGGGGCTGCGAGGGGAACAAAGGCTGCGTGCGGGGTGTGTGCGT
GGGGGGGTGAGCAGGGGGTGTGGGCGCGTCGGTCGGGCTGCAACCCCCCCTGCACCCCCCTCCCCGAGTT
GCTGAGCACGGCCCGGCTTCGGGTGCGGGGCTCCGTACGGGGCGTGGCGCGGGGCTCGCCGTGCCGGGCG
GGGGGKGGCGGCAGGKGGGGGTGCCGGGCGGGGCGGGGCCGCCYCGGGCCGGGGRGGGCTCGGGGGRGGG
GCGCGGCGGCCCCCGGAGCGCCGGCGGCTGTCGAGGCGCGGCGAGCCGCAGCCATTGCCTTTTATGGTAA
TCGTGCGAGAGGGCGCAGGGACTTCCTTTGTCCCAAATCTGTGCGGAGCCGAAATCTGGGAGGCGCCGCC
GCACCCCCTCTAGCGGGCGCGGGGCGAAGCGGTGCGGCGCCGGCAGGAAGGAAATGGGCGGGGAGGGCCT
TCGTGCGTCGCCGCGCCGCCGTCCCCTTCTCCCTCTCCAGCCTCGGGGCTGTCCGCGGGGGGACGGCTGC
CTTCGGGGGGGACGGGGCAGGGCGGGGTTCGGCTTCTGGCGTGTGACCGGCGGCTCTAGAGCCTCTGCTA
ACCATGTTCATGCCTTCTTCTTTTTCCTACAGCTCCTGGGCAACGTGCTGGTTATTGTGCTGTCTCATCA
TTTTGGCAAAGAATTCGGTACCATGAGCAAGCTGGAGAAGTTTACAAACTGCTACTCCCTGTCTAAGACC
CTGAGGTTCAAGGCCATCCCTGTGGGCAAGACCCAGGAGAACATCGACAATAAGCGGCTGCTGGTGGAGG
ACGAGAAGAGAGCCGAGGATTATAAGGGCGTGAAGAAGCTGCTGGATCGCTACTATCTGTCTTTTATCAA
CGACGTGCTGCACAGCATCAAGCTGAAGAATCTGAACAATTACATCAGCCTGTTCCGGAAGAAAACCAGA
ACCGAGAAGGAGAATAAGGAGCTGGAGAACCTGGAGATCAATCTGCGGAAGGAGATCGCCAAGGCCTTCA
AGGGCAACGAGGGCTACAAGTCCCTGTTTAAGAAGGATATCATCGAGACAATCCTGCCAGAGTTCCTGGA
CGATAAGGACGAGATCGCCCTGGTGAACAGCTTCAATGGCTTTACCACAGCCTTCACCGGCTTCTTTCGT
AACAGAGAGAATATGTTTTCCGAGGAGGCCAAGAGCACATCCATCGCCTTCAGGTGTATCAACGAGAATC
TGACCCGCTACATCTCTAATATGGACATCTTCGAGAAGGTGGACGCCATCTTTGATAAGCACGAGGTGCA
GGAGATCAAGGAGAAGATCCTGAACAGCGACTATGATGTGGAGGATTTCTTTGAGGGCGAGTTCTTTAAC
TTTGTGCTGACACAGGAGGGCATCCGCGTGTATAACGCCATCATCGGCGGCTTCGTGACCGAGAGCGGCG
AGAAGATCAAGGGCCTGAACGAGTACATCAACCTGTATAATCAGAAAACCAAGCAGAAGCTGCCTAAGTT
TAAGCCACTGTATAAGCAGGTGCTGAGCGATCGGGAGTCTCTGAGCTTCTACGGCAGGGGCTATACATCC
GATGAGGAGGTGCTGGAGGTGTTTAGAAACACCCTGAACAAGAACAGCGAGATCTTCAGCTCCATCAAGA
AGCTGGAGAAGCTGTTCAAGAATTTTGACGAGTACTCTAGCGCCGGCATCTTTGTGAAGAACGGCCCCGC
CATCAGCACAATCTCCAAGCGTATCTTCGGCGAGTGGAACGTGATCCGGGACAAGTGGAATGCCGAGTAT
GACGATATCCACCTGAAGAAGAAGGCCGTGGTGACCGAGAAGTACGAGGACGATCGGAGAAAGTCCTTCA
AGAAGATCGGCTCCTTTTCTCTGGAGCAGCTGCAGGAGTACGCCGACGCCGATCTGTCTGTGGTGGAGAA
GCTGAAGGAGATCATCATCCAGAAGGTGGATGAGATCTACAAGGTGTATGGCTCCTCTGAGAAGCTGTTC
GACGCCGATTTTGTGCTGGAGAAGAGCCTGAAGAAGAACGACGCCGTGGTGGCCATCATGAAGGACCTGC
TGGATTCTGTGAAGAGCTTCGAGAATTACATCAAGGCCTTCTTTGGCGAGGGCAAGGAGACAAACAGGGA
CGAGTCCTTCTATGGCGATTTTGTGCTGGCCTACGACATCCTGCTGAAGGTGGACCACATCTACGATGCC
ATCCGCAATTATGTGACCCAGAAGCCCTACTCTAAGGATAAGTTCAAGCTGTATTTTCAGAACCCTCAGT
TCATGGGCGGCTGGGACAAGGATAAGGAGACAGACTATCGGGCCACCATCCTGAGATACGGCTCCAAGTA
CTATCTGGCCATCATGGATAAGAAGTACGCCAAGTGCCTGCAGAAGATCGACAAGGACGATGTGAACGGC
AATTACGAGAAGATCAACTATAAGCTGCTGCCCGGCCCTAATAAGATGCTGCCAAAGGTGTTCTTTTCTA
AGAAGTGGATGGCCTACTATAACCCCAGCGAGGACATCCAGAAGATCTACAAGAATGGCACATTCAAGAA
GGGCGATATGTTTAACCTGAATGACTGTCACAAGCTGATCGACTTCTTTAAGGATAGCATCTCCCGGTAT
CCAAAGTGGTCCAATGCCTACGATTTCAACTTTTCTGAGACAGAGAAGTATAAGGACATCGCCGGCTTTT
ACAGAGAGGTGGAGGAGCAGGGCTATAAGGTGAGCTTCGAGTCTGCCAGCAAGAAGGAGGTGGATAAGCT
GGTGGAGGAGGGCAAGCTGTATATGTTCCAGATCTATAACAAGGACTTTTCCGATAAGTCTCACGGCACA
CCCAATCTGCACACCATGTACTTCAAGCTGCTGTTTGACGAGAACAATCACGGACAGATCAGGCTGAGCG
GAGGAGCAGAGCTGTTCATGAGGCGCGCCTCCCTGAAGAAGGAGGAGCTGGTGGTGCACCCAGCCAACTC
CCCTATCGCCAACAAGAATCCAGATAATCCCAAGAAAACCACAACCCTGTCCTACGACGTGTATAAGGAT
AAGAGGTTTTCTGAGGACCAGTACGAGCTGCACATCCCAATCGCCATCAATAAGTGCCCCAAGAACATCT
TCAAGATCAATACAGAGGTGCGCGTGCTGCTGAAGCACGACGATAACCCCTATGTGATCGGCATCGATAG
GGGCGAGCGCAATCTGCTGTATATCGTGGTGGTGGACGGCAAGGGCAACATCGTGGAGCAGTATTCCCTG
AACGAGATCATCAACAACTTCAACGGCATCAGGATCAAGACAGATTACCACTCTCTGCTGGACAAGAAGG
AGAAGGAGAGGTTCGAGGCCCGCCAGAACTGGACCTCCATCGAGAATATCAAGGAGCTGAAGGCCGGCTA
TATCTCTCAGGTGGTGCACAAGATCTGCGAGCTGGTGGAGAAGTACGATGCCGTGATCGCCCTGGAGGAC
CTGAACTCTGGCTTTAAGAATAGCCGCGTGAAGGTGGAGAAGCAGGTGTATCAGAAGTTCGAGAAGATGC
TGATCGATAAGCTGAACTACATGGTGGACAAGAAGTCTAATCCTTGTGCAACAGGCGGCGCCCTGAAGGG
CTATCAGATCACCAATAAGTTCGAGAGCTTTAAGTCCATGTCTACCCAGAACGGCTTCATCTTTTACATC
CCTGCCTGGCTGACATCCAAGATCGATCCATCTACCGGCTTTGTGAACCTGCTGAAAACCAAGTATACCA
GCATCGCCGATTCCAAGAAGTTCATCAGCTCCTTTGACAGGATCATGTACGTGCCCGAGGAGGATCTGTT
CGAGTTTGCCCTGGACTATAAGAACTTCTCTCGCACAGACGCCGATTACATCAAGAAGTGGAAGCTGTAC
TCCTACGGCAACCGGATCAGAATCTTCCGGAATCCTAAGAAGAACAACGTGTTCGACTGGGAGGAGGTGT
GCCTGACCAGCGCCTATAAGGAGCTGTTCAACAAGTACGGCATCAATTATCAGCAGGGCGATATCAGAGC
CCTGCTGTGCGAGCAGTCCGACAAGGCCTTCTACTCTAGCTTTATGGCCCTGATGAGCCTGATGCTGCAG
ATGCGGAACAGCATCACAGGCCGCACCGACGTGGATTTTCTGATCAGCCCTGTGAAGAACTCCGACGGCA
TCTTCTACGATAGCCGGAACTATGAGGCCCAGGAGAATGCCATCCTGCCAAAGAACGCCGACGCCAATGG
CGCCTATAACATCGCCAGAAAGGTGCTGTGGGCCATCGGCCAGTTCAAGAAGGCCGAGGACGAGAAGCTG
GATAAGGTGAAGATCGCCATCTCTAACAAGGAGTGGCTGGAGTACGCCCAGACCAGCGTGAAGCACGGAT
CCAAAAGGCCGGCGGCCACGAAAAAGGCCGGCCAGGCAAAAAAGAAAAAGGGATCCTACCCATACGATGT
TCCAGATTACGCTTATCCCTACGACGTGCCTGATTATGCATACCCATATGATGTCCCCGACTATGCCGGA
AGCGGAGCTACTAACTTCAGCCTGCTGAAGCAGGCTGGAGACGTGGAGGAGAACCCTGGACCTATGGTGA
GCAAGGGCGAGGAGGATAACATGGCCATCATCAAGGAGTTCATGCGCTTCAAGGTGCACATGGAGGGCTC
CGTGAACGGCCACGAGTTCGAGATCGAGGGCGAGGGCGAGGGCCGCCCCTACGAGGGCACCCAGACCGCC
AAGCTGAAGGTGACCAAGGGTGGCCCCCTGCCCTTCGCCTGGGACATCCTGTCCCCTCAGTTCATGTACG
GCTCCAAGGCCTACGTGAAGCACCCCGCCGACATCCCCGACTACTTGAAGCTGTCCTTCCCCGAGGGCTT
CAAGTGGGAGCGCGTGATGAACTTCGAGGACGGCGGCGTGGTGACCGTGACCCAGGACTCCTCCCTGCAG
GACGGCGAGTTCATCTACAAGGTGAAGCTGCGCGGCACCAACTTCCCCTCCGACGGCCCCGTAATGCAGA
AGAAGACCATGGGCTGGGAGGCCTCCTCCGAGCGGATGTACCCCGAGGACGGCGCCCTGAAGGGCGAGAT
CAAGCAGAGGCTGAAGCTGAAGGACGGCGGCCACTACGACGCTGAGGTCAAGACCACCTACAAGGCCAAG
AAGCCCGTGCAGCTGCCCGGCGCCTACAACGTCAACATCAAGTTGGACATCACCTCCCACAACGAGGACT
ACACCATCGTGGAACAGTACGAACGCGCCGAGGGCCGCCACTCCACCGGCGGCATGGACGAGCTGTACAA
GGGATCCGGCGAGGGCAGAGGAAGTCTTCTAACATGCGGTGACGTGGAGGAGAATCCCGGCCCTATGAAA
AAGCCTGAACTCACCGCGACGTCTGTCGAGAAGTTTCTGATCGAAAAGTTCGACAGCGTCTCCGACCTGA
TGCAGCTCTCGGAGGGCGAAGAATCTCGTGCTTTCAGCTTCGATGTAGGAGGGCGTGGATATGTCCTGCG
GGTAAATAGCTGCGCCGATGGTTTCTACAAAGATCGTTATGTTTATCGGCACTTTGCATCGGCCGCGCTC
CCGATTCCGGAAGTGCTTGACATTGGGGAATTCAGCGAGAGCCTGACCTATTGCATCTCCCGCCGTGCAC
AGGGTGTCACGTTGCAAGACCTGCCTGAAACCGAACTGCCCGCTGTTCTGCAGCCGGTCGCGGAGGCCAT
GGATGCGATCGCTGCGGCCGATCTTAGCCAGACGAGCGGGTTCGGCCCATTCGGACCGCAAGGAATCGGT
CAATACACTACATGGCGTGATTTCATATGCGCGATTGCTGATCCCCATGTGTATCACTGGCAAACTGTGA
TGGACGACACCGTCAGTGCGTCCGTCGCGCAGGCTCTCGATGAGCTGATGCTTTGGGCCGAGGACTGCCC
CGAAGTCCGGCACCTCGTGCACGCGGATTTCGGCTCCAACAATGTCCTGACGGACAATGGCCGCATAACA
GCGGTCATTGACTGGAGCGAGGCGATGTTCGGGGATTCCCAATACGAGGTCGCCAACATCTTCTTCTGGA
GGCCGTGGTTGGCTTGTATGGAGCAGCAGACGCGCTACTTCGAGCGGAGGCATCCGGAGCTTGCAGGATC
GCCGCGGCTCCGGGCGTATATGCTCCGCATTGGTCTTGACCAACTCTATCAGAGCTTGGTTGACGGCAAT
TTCGATGATGCAGCTTGGGCGCAGGGTCGATGCGACGCAATCGTCCGATCCGGAGCCGGGACTGTCGGGC
GTACACAAATCGCCCGCAGAAGCGCGGCCGTCTGGACCGATGGCTGTGTAGAAGTACTCGCCGATAGTGG
AAACCGACGCCCCAGCACTCGTCCGAGGGCAAAGGAATAGCTCGAGTCGAGAGAGGGCCCTATTCTATAG
TGTCACCTAAATGCTAGAGCTCGCTGATCAGCCTCGACTGTGCCTTCTAGTTGCCAGCCATCTGTTGTTT
GCCCCTCCCCCGTGCCTTCCTTGACCCTGGAAGGTGCCACTCCCACTGTCCTTTCCTAATAAAATGAGGA
AATTGCATCGCATTGTCTGAGTAGGTGTCATTCTATTCTGGGGGGTGGGGTGGGGCAGGACAGCAAGGGG
GAGGATTGGGAAGACAATAGCAGGCATGCTGGGGATGCGGTGGGCTCTATGGCTTCTGAGGTCGAGGCGG
CCGCTGATCACAATTGTCTAGTTAAAAGTTTTGTTACTTTATAGAAGAAATTTTGAGTTTTTGTTTTTTT
TTAATAAATAAATAAACATAAATAAATTGTTTGTTGAATTTATTATTAGTATGTAAGTGTAAATATAATA
AAACTTAATATCTATTCAAATTAATAAATAAACCTCGATATACAGACCGATAAAACACATGCGTCAATTT
TACGCATGATTATCTTTAACGTACGTCACAATATGATTATCTTTCTAGGGTTAATCTAGTATACGCGTAT
GCGGCCGCTTAATTAATCCAGCTTTTGTTCCCTTTAGTGAGGGTTAATTGCGCGCTTGGCGTAATCATGG
TCATAGCTGTTTCCTGTGTGAAATTGTTATCCGCTCACAATTCCACACAACATACGAGCCGGAAGCATAA
AGTGTAAAGCCTGGGGTGCCTAATGAGTGAGCTAACTCACATTAATTGCGTTGCGCTCACTGCCCGCTTT
CCAGTCGGGAAACCTGTCGTGCCAGCTGCATTAATGAATCGGCCAACGCGCGGGGAGAGGCGGTTTGCGT
ATTGGGCGCTCTTCCGCTTCCTCGCTCACTGACTCGCTGCGCTCGGTCGTTCGGCTGCGGCGAGCGGTAT
CAGCTCACTCAAAGGCGGTAATACGGTT
